>Addgene plasmid #84023 | pRRL_SRSF2_P95H_mCherry | addgene full sequence | sequence record 422663 | Addgene NGS Result
AGCTTAATGTAGTCTTATGCAATACTCTTGTAGTCTTGCAACATGGTAACGATGAGTTAGCAACATGCCT
TACAAGGAGAGAAAAAGCACCGTGCATGCCGATTGGTGGAAGTAAGGTGGTACGATCGTGCCTTATTAGG
AAGGCAACAGACGGGTCTGACATGGATTGGACGAACCACTGAATTGCCGCATTGCAGAGATATTGTATTT
AAGTGCCTAGCTCGATACATAAACGGGTCTCTCTGGTTAGACCAGATCTGAGCCTGGGAGCTCTCTGGCT
AACTAGGGAACCCACTGCTTAAGCCTCAATAAAGCTTGCCTTGAGTGCTTCAAGTAGTGTGTGCCCGTCT
GTTGTGTGACTCTGGTAACTAGAGATCCCTCAGACCCTTTTAGTCAGTGTGGAAAATCTCTAGCAGTGGC
GCCCGAACAGGGACTTGAAAGCGAAAGGGAAACCAGAGGAGCTCTCTCGACGCAGGACTCGGCTTGCTGA
AGCGCGCACGGCAAGAGGCGAGGGGCGGCGACTGGTGAGTACGCCAAAAATTTTGACTAGCGGAGGCTAG
AAGGAGAGAGATGGGTGCGAGAGCGTCAGTATTAAGCGGGGGAGAATTAGATCGCGATGGGAAAAAATTC
GGTTAAGGCCAGGGGGAAAGAAAAAATATAAATTAAAACATATAGTATGGGCAAGCAGGGAGCTAGAACG
ATTCGCAGTTAATCCTGGCCTGTTAGAAACATCAGAAGGCTGTAGACAAATACTGGGACAGCTACAACCA
TCCCTTCAGACAGGATCAGAAGAACTTAGATCATTATATAATACAGTAGCAACCCTCTATTGTGTGCATC
AAAGGATAGAGATAAAAGACACCAAGGAAGCTTTAGACAAGATAGAGGAAGAGCAAAACAAAAGTAAGAC
CACCGCACAGCAAGCGGCCGCTGATCTTCAGACCTGGAGGAGGAGATATGAGGGACAATTGGAGAAGTGA
ATTATATAAATATAAAGTAGTAAAAATTGAACCATTAGGAGTAGCACCCACCAAGGCAAAGAGAAGAGTG
GTGCAGAGAGAAAAAAGAGCAGTGGGAATAGGAGCTTTGTTCCTTGGGTTCTTGGGAGCAGCAGGAAGCA
CTATGGGCGCAGCGTCAATGACGCTGACGGTACAGGCCAGACAATTATTGTCTGGTATAGTGCAGCAGCA
GAACAATTTGCTGAGGGCTATTGAGGCGCAACAGCATCTGTTGCAACTCACAGTCTGGGGCATCAAGCAG
CTCCAGGCAAGAATCCTGGCTGTGGAAAGATACCTAAAGGATCAACAGCTCCTGGGGATTTGGGGTTGCT
CTGGAAAACTCATTTGCACCACTGCTGTGCCTTGGAATGCTAGTTGGAGTAATAAATCTCTGGAACAGAT
TTGGAATCACACGACCTGGATGGAGTGGGACAGAGAAATTAACAATTACACAAGCTTAATACACTCCTTA
ATTGAAGAATCGCAAAACCAGCAAGAAAAGAATGAACAAGAATTATTGGAATTAGATAAATGGGCAAGTT
TGTGGAATTGGTTTAACATAACAAATTGGCTGTGGTATATAAAATTATTCATAATGATAGTAGGAGGCTT
GGTAGGTTTAAGAATAGTTTTTGCTGTACTTTCTATAGTGAATAGAGTTAGGCAGGGATATTCACCATTA
TCGTTTCAGACCCACCTCCCAACCCCGAGGGGACCCGACAGGCCCGAAGGAATAGAAGAAGAAGGTGGAG
AGAGAGACAGAGACAGATCCATTCGATTAGTGAACGGATCTCGACGGTATCGGTTAACTTTTAAAAGAAA
AGGGGGGATTGGGGGGTACAGTGCAGGGGAAAGAATAGTAGACATAATAGCAACAGACATACAAACTAAA
GAATTACAAAAACAAATTACAAAAATTCAAAATTTTATCGATCACGAGACTAGCCTCGAGAAGCTTGATA
TCGAATTCCACGGGGTTGGGGTTGCGCCTTTTCCAAGGCAGCCCTGGGTTTGCGCAGGGACGCGGCTGCT
CTGGGCGTGGTTCCGGGAAACGCAGCGGCGCCGACCCTGGGTCTCGCACATTCTTCACGTCCGTTCGCAG
CGTCACCCGGATCTTCGCCGCTACCCTTGTGGGCCCCCCGGCGACGCTTCCTGCTCCGCCCCTAAGTCGG
GAAGGTTCCTTGCGGTTCGCGGCGTGCCGGACGTGACAAACGGAAGCCGCACGTCTCACTAGTACCCTCG
CAGACGGACAGCGCCAGGGAGCAATGGCAGCGCGCCGACCGCGATGGGCTGTGGCCAATAGCGGCTGCTC
AGCAGGGCGCGCCGAGAGCAGCGGCCGGGAAGGGGCGGTGCGGGAGGCGGGGTGTGGGGCGGTAGTGTGG
GCCCTGTTCCTGCCCGCGCGGTGTTCCGCATTCTGCAAGCCTCCGGAGCGCACGTCGGCAGTCGGCTCCC
TCGTTGACCGAATCACCGACCTCTCTCCCCAGGGGGATCCGCTATGAGCTACGGCCGCCCCCCTCCCGAT
GTGGAGGGTATGACCTCCCTCAAGGTGGACAACCTGACCTACCGCACCTCGCCCGACACGCTGAGGCGCG
TCTTCGAGAAGTACGGGCGCGTCGGCGACGTGTACATCCCGCGGGATCGCTACACCAAGGAGTCCCGCGG
CTTCGCCTTCGTTCGCTTTCACGACAAGCGCGACGCTGAGGACGCTATGGATGCCATGGACGGGGCCGTG
CTGGACGGCCGCGAGCTGCGGGTGCAAATGGCGCGCTACGGCCGCCACCCGGACTCACACCACAGCCGCC
GGGGACCGCCACCCCGCAGGTACGGGGGCGGTGGCTACGGACGCCGGAGCCGCAGCCCTAGGCGGCGTCG
CCGCAGCCGATCCCGGAGTCGGAGCCGTTCCAGGTCTCGCAGCCGATCTCGCTACAGCCGCTCGAAGTCT
CGGTCCCGCACTCGTTCTCGATCTCGGTCGACCTCCAAGTCCAGATCCGCACGAAGGTCCAAGTCCAAGT
CCTCGTCGGTCTCCAGATCTCGTTCGCGGTCCAGGTCCCGGTCTCGGTCCAGGAGTCCTCCCCCAGTGTC
CAAGAGGGAATCCAAATCCAGGTCGCGATCGAAGAGTCCCCCCAAGTCTCCTGAAGAGGAAGGAGCGGTG
TCCTCTGGCGGCGACTACAAAGACGATGACGACAAGGAGGGCAGAGGAAGTCTTCTAACATGCGGTGACG
TGGAGGAGAATCCCGGCCCTATGGTGAGCAAGGGCGAGGAGGATAACATGGCCATCATCAAGGAGTTCAT
GCGCTTCAAGGTGCACATGGAGGGCTCCGTGAACGGCCACGAGTTCGAGATCGAGGGCGAGGGCGAGGGC
CGCCCCTACGAGGGCACCCAGACCGCCAAGCTGAAGGTGACCAAGGGTGGCCCCCTGCCCTTCGCCTGGG
ACATCCTGTCCCCTCAGTTCATGTACGGCTCCAAGGCCTACGTGAAGCACCCCGCCGACATCCCCGACTA
CTTGAAGCTGTCCTTCCCCGAGGGCTTCAAGTGGGAGCGCGTGATGAACTTCGAGGACGGCGGCGTGGTG
ACCGTGACCCAGGACTCCTCCCTGCAGGACGGCGAGTTCATCTACAAGGTGAAGCTGCGCGGCACCAACT
TCCCCTCCGACGGCCCCGTAATGCAGAAGAAGACCATGGGCTGGGAGGCCTCCTCCGAGCGGATGTACCC
CGAGGACGGCGCCCTGAAGGGCGAGATCAAGCAGAGGCTGAAGCTGAAGGACGGCGGCCACTACGACGCT
GAGGTCAAGACCACCTACAAGGCCAAGAAGCCCGTGCAGCTGCCCGGCGCCTACAACGTCAACATCAAGT
TGGACATCACCTCCCACAACGAGGACTACACCATCGTGGAACAGTACGAACGCGCCGAGGGCCGCCACTC
CACCGGCGGCATGGACGAGCTGTACAAGTAAGCGGCCGCCTCGACAATCAACCTCTGGATTACAAAATTT
GTGAAAGATTGACTGGTATTCTTAACTATGTTGCTCCTTTTACGCTATGTGGATACGCTGCTTTAATGCC
TTTGTATCATGCTATTGCTTCCCGTATGGCTTTCATTTTCTCCTCCTTGTATAAATCCTGGTTGCTGTCT
CTTTATGAGGAGTTGTGGCCCGTTGTCAGGCAACGTGGCGTGGTGTGCACTGTGTTTGCTGACGCAACCC
CCACTGGTTGGGGCATTGCCACCACCTGTCAGCTCCTTTCCGGGACTTTCGCTTTCCCCCTCCCTATTGC
CACGGCGGAACTCATCGCCGCCTGCCTTGCCCGCTGCTGGACAGGGGCTCGGCTGTTGGGCACTGACAAT
TCCGTGGTGTTGTCGGGGAAGCTGACGTCCTTTCCATGGCTGCTCGCCTGTGTTGCCACCTGGATTCTGC
GCGGGACGTCCTTCTGCTACGTCCCTTCGGCCCTCAATCCAGCGGACCTTCCTTCCCGCGGCCTGCTGCC
GGCTCTGCGGCCTCTTCCGCGTCTTCGCCTTCGCCCTCAGACGAGTCGGATCTCCCTTTGGGCCGCCTCC
CCGCCTGGAATTCGAGCTCGGTACCTTTAAGACCAATGACTTACAAGGCAGCTGTAGATCTTAGCCACTT
TTTAAAAGAAAAGGGGGGACTGGAAGGGCTAATTCACTCCCAACGAAGACAAGATCTGCTTTTTGCTTGT
ACTGGGTCTCTCTGGTTAGACCAGATCTGAGCCTGGGAGCTCTCTGGCTAACTAGGGAACCCACTGCTTA
AGCCTCAATAAAGCTTGCCTTGAGTGCTTCAAGTAGTGTGTGCCCGTCTGTTGTGTGACTCTGGTAACTA
GAGATCCCTCAGACCCTTTTAGTCAGTGTGGAAAATCTCTAGCAGTAGTAGTTCATGTCATCTTATTATT
CAGTATTTATAACTTGCAAAGAAATGAATATCAGAGAGTGAGAGGAACTTGTTTATTGCAGCTTATAATG
GTTACAAATAAAGCAATAGCATCACAAATTTCACAAATAAAGCATTTTTTTCACTGCATTCTAGTTGTGG
TTTGTCCAAACTCATCAATGTATCTTATCATGTCTGGCTCTAGCTATCCCGCCCCTAACTCCGCCCATCC
CGCCCCTAACTCCGCCCAGTTCCGCCCATTCTCCGCCCCATGGCTGACTAATTTTTTTTATTTATGCAGA
GGCCGAGGCCGCCTCGGCCTCTGAGCTATTCCAGAAGTAGTGAGGAGGCTTTTTTGGAGGCCTAGGGACG
TACCCAATTCGCCCTATAGTGAGTCGTATTACGCGCGCTCACTGGCCGTCGTTTTACAACGTCGTGACTG
GGAAAACCCTGGCGTTACCCAACTTAATCGCCTTGCAGCACATCCCCCTTTCGCCAGCTGGCGTAATAGC
GAAGAGGCCCGCACCGATCGCCCTTCCCAACAGTTGCGCAGCCTGAATGGCGAATGGG
[124 nt withheld, positions 5449-5572]
C
[91 nt withheld, positions 5574-5664]
A
[49 nt withheld, positions 5666-5714]
CCTTTGACGTTGGAGTCCACGTTCTTT
[37 nt withheld, positions 5742-5778]
ACCCTATCTCGGTCTATTCTTTTGATTTATAAGGGATTTTGCCGATTTCGGCCTATTGGTTAAAAAATGA
GCTGATTTAACAAAAATTTAACGCGAATTTTAACAAAATATTAACGCTTACAATTTAGGTGGCACTTTTC
GGGGAAATGTGCGCGGAACCCCTATTTGTTTATTTTTCTAAATACATTCAAATATGTATCCGCTCATGAG
ACAATAACCCTGATAAATGCTTCAATAATATTGAAAAAGGAAGAGTATGAGTATTCAACATTTCCGTGTC
GCCCTTATTCCCTTTTTTGCGGCATTTTGCCTTCCTGTTTTTGCTCACCCAGAAACGCTGGTGAAAGTAA
AAGATGCTGAAGATCAGTTGGGTGCACGAGTGGGTTACATCGAACTGGATCTCAACAGCGGTAAGATCCT
TGAGAGTTTTCGCCCCGAAGAACGTTTTCCAATGATGAGCACTTTTAAAGTTCTGCTATGTGGCGCGGTA
TTATCCCGTATTGACGCCGGGCAAGAGCAACTCGGTCGCCGCATACACTATTCTCAGAATGACTTGGTTG
AGTACTCACCAGTCACAGAAAAGCATCTTACGGATGGCATGACAGTAAGAGAATTATGCAGTGCTGCCAT
AACCATGAGTGATAACACTGCGGCCAACTTACTTCTGACAACGATCGGAGGACCGAAGGAGCTAACCGCT
TTTTTGCACAACATGGGGGATCATGTAACTCGCCTTGATCGTTGGGAACCGGAGCTGAATGAAGCCATAC
CAAACGACGAGCGTGACACCACGATGCCTGTAGCAATGGCAACAACGTTGCGCAAACTATTAACTGGCGA
ACTACTTACTCTAGCTTCCCGGCAACAATTAATAGACTGGATGGAGGCGGATAAAGTTGCAGGACCACTT
CTGCGCTCGGCCCTTCCGGCTGGCTGGTTTATTGCTGATAAATCTGGAGCCGGTGAGCGTGGGTCTCGCG
GTATCATTGCAGCACTGGGGCCAGATGGTAAGCCCTCCCGTATCGTAGTTATCTACACGACGGGGAGTCA
GGCAACTATGGATGAACGAAATAGACAGATCGCTGAGATAGGTGCCTCACTGATTAAGCATTGGTAACTG
TCAGACCAAGTTTACTCATATATACTTTAGATTGATTTAAAACTTCATTTTTAATTTAAAAGGATCTAGG
TGAAGATCCTTTTTGATAATCTCATGACCAAAATCCCTTAACGTGAGTTTTCGTTCCACTGAGCGTCAGA
CCCCGTAGAAAAGATCAAAGGATCTTCTTGAGATCCTTTTTTTCTGCGCGTAATCTGCTGCTTGCAAACA
AAAAAACCACCGCTACCAGCGGTGGTTTGTTTGCCGGATCAAGAGCTACCAACTCTTTTTCCGAAGGTAA
CTGGCTTCAGCAGAGCGCAGATACCAAATACTGTTCTTCTAGTGTAGCCGTAGTTAGGCCACCACTTCAA
GAACTCTGTAGCACCGCCTACATACCTCGCTCTGCTAATCCTGTTACCAGTGGCTGCTGCCAGTGGCGAT
AAGTCGTGTCTTACCGGGTTGGACTCAAGACGATAGTTACCGGATAAGGCGCAGCGGTCGGGCTGAACGG
GGGGTTCGTGCACACAGCCCAGCTTGGAGCGAACGACCTACACCGAACTGAGATACCTACAGCGTGAGCT
ATGAGAAAGCGCCACGCTTCCCGAAGGGAGAAAGGCGGACAGGTATCCGGTAAGCGGCAGGGTCGGAACA
GGAGAGCGCACGAGGGAGCTTCCAGGGGGAAACGCCTGGTATCTTTATAGTCCTGTCGGGTTTCGCCACC
TCTGACTTGAGCGTCGATTTTTGTGATGCTCGTCAGGGGGGCGGAGCCTATGGAAAAACGCCAGCAACGC
GGCCTTTTTACGGTTCCTGGCCTTTTGCTGGCCTTTTGCTCACATGTTCTTTCCTGCGTTATCCCCTGAT
TCTGTGGATAACCGTATTACCGCCTTTGAGTGAGCTGATACCGCTCGCCGCAGCCGAACGACCGAGCGCA
GCGAGTCAGTGAGCGAGGAAGCGGAAGAGCGCCCAATACGCAAACCGCCTCTCCCCGCGCGTTGGCCGAT
TCATTAATGCAGCTGGCACGACAGGTTTCCCGACTGGAAAGCGGGCAGTGAGCGCAACGCAATTAAGGTG
AGTTAGCTCACTCATTAGGCACCCCAGGCTTTACACTTTATGCTTCCGGCTCGTATGTTGTGTGGAATTG
TGAGCGGATAACAATTTCACACAGGAAACAGCTATGACCATGATTACGCCAAGCGCGCAATTAACCCTCA
CTAAAGGGAACAAAAGCTGGAGCTGCA
Features (pLannotate 1.2.2; 27 found; start..end, strand, type, name):
      8..234     +  promoter       RSV promoter: Rous sarcoma virus enhancer/promoter
    235..415     +  LTR            5' LTR (truncated): truncated 5' long terminal repeat (LTR) from HIV-1
    462..587     +  misc_feature   HIV-1 Ψ: packaging signal of human immunodeficiency virus type 1
    571..934     +  CDS            HIV-1 gag (fragment): gag protein from human immunodeficiency virus 1; gag
   1080..1313    +  misc_feature   RRE: The Rev response element (RRE) of HIV-1 allows for Rev-dependent mRNA export from the nucleus to the cytoplasm.
   1690..1790    +  CDS            Rev (fragment): human immunodeficiency virus 1 (HIV-1) Rev protein; rev; enhances nuclear export of unspliced and incompletely spliced viral mRNAs
   1809..1926    +  misc_feature   cPPT/CTS: central polypurine tract and central termination sequence of HIV-1
   1946..1969    -  misc_feature   MCS (fragment): pBluescript multiple cloning site
   1972..2482    +  promoter       hPGK promoter: human phosphoglycerate kinase 1 promoter
   2494..3156    +  CDS            SRSF2: SRSF2_HUMAN - Also known as SFRS2. Experimental evidence at protein level: Swiss-Prot protein existence level 1. Necessary for the splicing of pre-mRNA. It is required for formation of the earliest ATP-dependent splicing complex and interacts with spliceosomal components bound to both the 5'- and 3'-splice sites during spliceosome assembly. It also is required for ATP-dependent interactions of both U1 and U2 snRNPs with pre-mRNA. Interacts with other spliceosomal components, via the RS domains, to form a bridge between the 5'- and 3'-splice site binding components, U1 snRNP and U2AF. Binds to
   3241..3948    +  CDS            mCherry: mCherry is a basic (constitutively fluorescent) red fluorescent protein published in 2004, derived from Discosoma sp.. It is reported to be a very rapidly-maturing monomer with low acid sensitivity.
   3966..4554    +  misc_feature   WPRE: woodchuck hepatitis virus posttranscriptional regulatory element
   4571..4639    +  CDS            nef (fragment): NEF_HV1Z2 - Experimental evidence at protein level: Swiss-Prot protein existence level 1. Extracellular Nef protein targets CD4(+) T-lymphocytes for apoptosis by interacting with CXCR4 surface receptors. From Human immunodeficiency virus type 1 group M subtype D (isolate Z2/CDC-Z34) (HIV-1).
   4641..4874    +  LTR            3' LTR (ΔU3): self-inactivating 3' long terminal repeat (LTR) from HIV-1
   4946..5067    +  polyA_signal   SV40 poly(A) signal: SV40 polyadenylation signal
   5107..5242    +  rep_origin     SV40 ori: SV40 origin of replication
   5263..5281    -  promoter       T7 promoter: promoter for bacteriophage T7 RNA polymerase
   5289..5444    +  CDS            lacZα (fragment): LacZα fragment of β-galactosidase; lacZ fragment
   5449..5877    +  rep_origin     f1 ori (sequence partly withheld): f1 bacteriophage origin of replication; arrow indicates direction of (+) strand synthesis
   5930..6034    +  promoter       AmpR promoter: bla
   6035..6895    +  CDS            AmpR: β-lactamase; bla; confers resistance to ampicillin, carbenicillin, and related antibiotics
   7066..7654    +  rep_origin     ori: high-copy-number ColE1/pMB1/pBR322/pUC origin of replication
   7837..7929    +  CDS            lacI (fragment): lac repressor; lacI; The lac repressor binds to the lac operator to inhibit transcription in E. coli. This inhibition can be relieved by adding lactose or isopropyl-β-D-thiogalactopyranoside (IPTG).
   7946..7963    +  protein_bind   CAP binding site (fragment): CAP binding activates transcription in the presence of cAMP. E. coli catabolite activator protein
   7978..8008    +  promoter       lac promoter: promoter for the E. coli lac operon
   8016..8032    +  protein_bind   lac operator: The lac repressor binds to the lac operator to inhibit transcription in E. coli. This inhibition can be relieved by adding lactose or isopropyl-β-D-thiogalactopyranoside (IPTG). lac repressor encoded by lacI
   8077..8095    +  promoter       T3 promoter: promoter for bacteriophage T3 RNA polymerase
