[The description below was written by a language model from this plasmid's Addgene catalogue record and pLannotate feature annotations shown in this document.]
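Description:
pRRL_SRSF2_P95H_mCherry is a third-generation, self-inactivating HIV-1-based lentiviral transfer plasmid (8,115 nt in the sequenced record) built on the pRRLSIN.cPPT.PGK-GFP.WPRE backbone, for expressing a mutant form of the human splicing factor SRSF2 in mammalian cells. It is maintained in E. coli through a high-copy ColE1/pUC-type origin with ampicillin selection (AmpR under its own bla promoter). The backbone also carries an f1 origin, an SV40 origin and poly(A) signal, and remnants of lac and pBluescript cloning sequences, including T3 and T7 promoters.

The viral genome is transcribed in packaging cells from a chimeric RSV promoter fused to a truncated 5' LTR, which makes genomic RNA production Tat-independent. It contains the Ψ packaging signal with a gag fragment, the Rev response element for nuclear export, and the cPPT/CTS, which improves transduction. The ΔU3 3' LTR inactivates LTR promoter activity after integration, so payload expression relies on the internal human PGK promoter. That promoter drives the SRSF2 coding sequence carrying the P95H substitution. According to the catalogue entry, the protein has a C-terminal Flag tag followed by a 2A peptide (written "2TA" in the record) and mCherry. The Flag and 2A elements are not individually annotated but would fit the short gap between the SRSF2 and mCherry coding features. A 2A linkage lets tagged SRSF2 and the red fluorescent reporter be produced as separate proteins from one transcript, so transduced cells can be identified or sorted by fluorescence. A downstream WPRE enhances transcript expression. The associated publication concerns SRSF2 mutations in myelodysplasia and their mutant-specific effects on exon recognition, which fits use of the construct to study these effects in transduced cells.
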