Addgene plasmid #84023: pRRL_SRSF2_P95H_mCherry
Purpose: expression of SRSF2 mutant in mammalian cells
Depositing lab: Robert Bradley. Depositing organization: Fred Hutchinson Cancer Center. Publication: SRSF2 Mutations Contribute to Myelodysplasia by Mutant-Specific Effects on Exon Recognition. Kim E, Ilagan JO, Liang Y, Daubner GM, Lee SC, Ramakrishnan A, Li Y, Chung YR, Micol JB, Murphy ME, Cho H, Kim MK, Zebari AS, Aumann S, Park CY, Buonamici S, Smith PG, Deeg HJ, Lobry C, Aifantis I, Modis Y, Allain FH, Halene S, Bradley RK, Abdel-Wahab O. Cancer Cell. 2015 May 11;27(5):617-30. doi: 10.1016/j.ccell.2015.04.006. PubMed 25965569.
Backbone
  Vector backbone: pRRLSIN.cPPT.PGK-GFP.WPRE
  Backbone manufacturer: Didier Trono (Addgene plasmid # 12252)
  Backbone size w/o insert (bp): 6651
  Vector type: Mammalian Expression, Lentiviral
Growth in bacteria
  Bacterial resistance: Ampicillin, 100 μg/mL
  Growth temperature: 37°C
  Growth strain: NEB Stable
  Copy number: High Copy
Gene/Insert
  Gene/Insert name: SRSF2
  Species: H. sapiens (human)
  Insert size (bp): 1458
  Mutation: P95H
  Entrez Gene: SRSF2 (a.k.a. PR264, SC-35, SC35, SFRS2, SFRS2A, SRp30b)
  Promoter: PGK
  Tag / fusion protein: Flag (C terminal on insert); 2TA-mCherry (C terminal on insert)
  Cloning method: Unknown
  Sequencing primers: 5′ ggggttggggttgcgccttt (hPGK); 3′ TTACTTGTACAGCTCGTCCA
Resource information
  A portion of this plasmid was derived from a plasmid made by: Aravind Ramakrishnan, FHCRC clinical research division
Terms and licenses: Academic/Nonprofit Terms; Industry Terms: Not Available to Industry
How to cite: pRRL_SRSF2_P95H_mCherry was a gift from Robert Bradley (Addgene plasmid # 84023 ; http://n2t.net/addgene:84023 ; RRID:Addgene_84023)
