>Addgene plasmid #84023 | pRRL_SRSF2_P95H_mCherry | addgene partial sequence | sequence record 162636 | hPGK-F 5'-GTGTTCCGCATTCTGCAAG-3'
ACCGAATCACCGACCTCTCTCCCCAGGGGGATCCGCTATGAGCTACGGCCGCCCCCCTCCCGATGTGGAG
GGTATGACCTCCCTCAAGGTGGACAACCTGACCTACCGCACCTCGCCCGACACGCTGAGGCGCGTCTTCG
AGAAGTACGGGCGCGTCGGCGACGTGTACATCCCGCGGGATCGCTACACCAAGGAGTCCCGCGGCTTCGC
CTTCGTTCGCTTTCACGACAAGCGCGACGCTGAGGACGCTATGGATGCCATGGACGGGGCCGTGCTGGAC
GGCCGCGAGCTGCGGGTGCAAATGGCGCGCTACGGCCGCCACCCGGACTCACACCACAGCCGCCGGGGAC
CGCCACCCCGCAGGTACGGGGGCGGTGGCTACGGACGCCGGAGCCGCAGCCCTAGGCGGCGTCGCCGCAG
CCGATCCCGGAGTCGGAGCCGTTCCAGGTCTCGCAGCCGATCTCGCTACAGCCGCTCGAAGTCTCGGTCC
CGCACTCGTTCTCGATCTCGGTCGACCTCCAAGTCCAGATCCGCACGAAGGTCCAAGTCCAAGTCCTCGT
CGGTCTCCAGATCTCGTTCGCGGTCCAGGTCCCGGTCTCGGTCCAGGAGTCCTCCCCCAGTGTCCAAGAG
GGAATCCAAATCCAGGTCGCGATCGAAGAGTCCCCCCAAGTCTCCTGAAGAGGAAGGAGCGGTGTCCTCT
GGCGGCGACTACAAAGACGATGACGACAAGGAGGGCAGAGGAAGTCTTCTAACATGCGGTGACGTGGAGG
AGAATCCCGGCCCTATGGTGAGCAAGG
