>Addgene plasmid #84023 | pRRL_SRSF2_P95H_mCherry | addgene partial sequence | sequence record 162637 | mCherry-R 5'-TTGGTCACCTTCAGCTTGG-3'
ATCTCGAACTCGTGGCCGTTCACGGAGCCCTCCATGTGCACCTTGAAGCGCATGAACTCCTTGATGATGG
CCATGTTATCCTCCTCGCCCTTGCTCACCATAGGGCCGGGATTCTCCTCCACGTCACCGCATGTTAGAAG
ACTTCCTCTGCCCTCCTTGTCGTCATCGTCTTTGTAGTCGCCGCCAGAGGACACCGCTCCTTCCTCTTCA
GGAGACTTGGGGGGACTCTTCGATCGCGACCTGGATTTGGATTCCCTCTTGGACACTGGGGGAGGACTCC
TGGACCGAGACCGGGACCTGGACCGCGAACGAGATCTGGAGACCGACGAGGACTTGGACTTGGACCTTCG
TGCGGATCTGGACTTGGAGGTCGACCGAGATCGAGAACGAGTGCGGGACCGAGACTTCGAGCGGCTGTAG
CGAGATCGGCTGCGAGACCTGGAACGGCTCCGACTCCGGGATCGGCTGCGGCGACGCCGCCTAGGGCTGC
GGCTCCGGCGTCCGTAGCCACCGCCCCCGTACCTGCGGGGTGGCGGTCCCCGGCGGCTGTGGTGTGAGTC
CGGGTGGCGGCCGTAGCGCGCCATTTGCACCCGCAGCTCGCGGCCGTCCAGCACGGCCCCGTCCATGGCA
TCCATAGCGTCCTCAGCGTCGCGCTTGTCGTGAAAGCGAACGAAGGCGAAGCCGCGGGACTCCTTGGTGT
AGCGATCCCGCGGGATGTACACGTCGCCGACGCGCCCGTACTTCTCGAAGACGCGCCTCA
